Addgene plasmid #54118: mEmerald Hc-SRC-N-18
Purpose: Localization: Membrane/Vesicles, Excitation: 487, Emission: 509
Depositing lab: Michael Davidson.
Backbone
  Vector backbone: mEmerald-N1
  Backbone size w/o insert (bp): 4750
  Vector type: Mammalian Expression
  Selectable markers: Neomycin (select with G418)
Growth in bacteria
  Bacterial resistance: Kanamycin, 50 μg/mL
  Growth temperature: 37°C
  Growth strain: DH5alpha
  Copy number: High Copy
Gene/Insert
  Gene/Insert name: Hc-SRC (alt name: NM_198291.2)
  Species: H. sapiens (human)
  Entrez Gene: SRC (a.k.a. ASV, SRC1, THC6, c-SRC, p60-Src)
  Promoter: CMV
  Tag / fusion protein: mEmerald (C terminal on backbone)
  Cloning method: Unknown
  Sequencing primers: 5′ CMV-F; 3′ SV40pA-R
Terms and licenses: Academic/Nonprofit Terms; Industry Terms
Depositor comments: . Excitation = 487; Emission = 509. Localization data: Membrane/Vesicles
How to cite: mEmerald Hc-SRC-N-18 was a gift from Michael Davidson (Addgene plasmid # 54118 ; http://n2t.net/addgene:54118 ; RRID:Addgene_54118)
