[The description below was written by a language model from this plasmid's Addgene catalogue record.]
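Description:
mEmerald Hc-SRC-N-18 is a mammalian expression plasmid built on the mEmerald-N1 backbone (about 4.75 kb without the insert). It encodes human SRC, the non-receptor tyrosine kinase also known as c-SRC or p60-Src, fused to the green fluorescent protein mEmerald. The SRC coding sequence corresponds to a human reference transcript and sits upstream of the fluorescent protein, so mEmerald is attached to the C terminus of SRC. This leaves the kinase's N terminus free. The "N-18" in the name probably indicates the N1-style fusion layout and a linker of 18 residues between the two proteins, but the record does not state this. Expression is driven by the CMV promoter, which gives strong constitutive transcription in most mammalian cell lines. The use of an SV40 polyA reverse sequencing primer suggests an SV40 polyadenylation signal downstream of the fusion.

The plasmid is propagated in E. coli at high copy number under kanamycin selection. It also carries a neomycin resistance marker, which allows G418 selection of stably transfected mammalian cells. The cloning method is not recorded, and no feature table is available, so the origin of replication and the exact junctions cannot be confirmed from the record.

The construct serves as a fluorescent localization marker for live- or fixed-cell imaging. The depositor reports that the fusion labels membranes and vesicles, with an excitation peak of 487 nm and an emission peak of 509 nm, which suits standard GFP/FITC filter sets. It can be used to visualise SRC distribution and trafficking in transfected cells.
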