>Addgene plasmid #54118 | mEmerald Hc-SRC-N-18 | addgene partial sequence | sequence record 89864 | EGFP-N 5'-CGTCGCCGTCCAGCTCGACCAG-3'
CCTTGCTCACCATGGTGGCGACCGGTCCACCCTTCCGCTTGCTGCCTCTGCGACCCCTACTCCGCCCGAG
GTTCTCCCCGGGCTGGTACTGGGGCTCGGTGGACGTGAAGTAGTCCTCCAGGAAGGCCTGCAGGTACTCG
AAGGTGGGCCGCTCCTCAGGCTCCTTCCGCCAGCACTGGCACATGAGGTCGTGCAGGGACTCGGGACACT
CCGGCGGGCAGGGCATCCGGTAGCCCCGCTCCACCTGGTCCAGCACCTCGCGGTTCACCATCCCAGGGTA
GGGCACCCGTCCCTTTGTGGTGAGCTCAGTCAGCAGGATCCCGAAGGACCACACGTCCGACTTGATGGTG
AAGCGGCCATAGAGGGCAGCTTCTGGAGCCGTCCACTTGATGGGGAATTTGGCACCTTGCCGCGCCGTGT
ACTCATTGTCTTCAATGAGCCGAGCCAGCCCAAAGTCGGCCACTTTGCACACCAGGTTCTCTCCCACCAG
GATGTTGGCTGCACGAAGGTCCCGGTGGACGTAGTTCATCCGCTCCACGTACGCCATGCCTGAGGCGATC
TGAGCAGCCATGTCCACCAGCTGAGGCAGCCGCAGGTACTTGCCTGTCTCCCCCTTGAGAAAGTCCAGCA
AACTCCCCTTGCTCATGTACTCCGTGACGATGTAAATGGGCTCCTCTGAAACCACAGCATACAACTGCAC
CAGCTTCTCATGCCTCAGCTTCTTCATGACCTGGGCCTCCTGCAGGAAGGCCTCTGGAGACATCGTGCCA
GGCTTCAGGGTTTTGATGGCCACCCTGGTGGTACCGTTCCAGGTCCCCATCCACACCTCGCCAAAGCAGC
CCTGGCCCAGCTTGACCTCCAGCCGCAGCGACTCC
